>Addgene plasmid #129753 | pKI-cjPLP1e2-P15L | addgene full sequence | sequence record 258120 | Addgene NGS Result
CCCAGTCACGACGTTGTAAAACGACGGCCAGTGCCAAGCTTGCATGCCTGCAGGTCGGGATATCTGAATT
ATCAACTTTGTATAATAAAGTTGAAGGTGCACTCCATATGACATCTTAGAGCATGGGACTAGTACTTGGA
ACACAGCTGCTTTCAGAGTCTGTGACTTCTTGTGTGCCTTTCCTGTTTCTCAGCAACACTGGCATGGGGC
CTGGGATACCAGGTCTGGGGATCTCAGGGACTCTTAGCACTTTAAGACACATGTGTTCCCAGGCCCTGGT
GTGTTCTCCTAGTGCCAGAAAGATGTTTCATGCTTTGCTGACTTTGTATAAAGTCTGTTTGTAGCTGTTT
TGACAGAATCTCAGTGTAGAACTGAAGGTGGGCACGTTAGCCAAGCTGCACTATAGGAGGACAAAACCAC
CATGCAAAGTGTCCAAAAATTATTAAGCCCATGTTTTTATTATAGTGAGTAAAGCAGTCTTCCCATTTTC
ATTTCTTGTCCTATGCTAGCTCCCTCCTGTTTGGACTGCTCCTCTCATATGTAAACTAAGAAGAATCAAG
CATTCTTTGCAACAAATACACACGATGCTCAAAAATATCCAGGAGCATGCAATTTCCAAAGTTTCCTTCA
CCTGGAATGTTCTTCAGGCTAAAATCCTGTCTGACAATACCAGCATCTCTGGCCTGCACTCATCCCTTCC
TGGACCTGCAAGTGCATCTACCCTCTGTTACCACTTACTTGGCTGCCTAAATTGTTAGTTTAAAATATTA
GGTCTATCTAGCTAAATCTTCCTCAGGAATCTAAAGACTCCCATAAGGCAGAGTCTGTGTCTTTTCTCTC
TTCATATCCCATATAACACCCACTATAATGCTGGGCATATAGTGAGTATTTCATAAATAGTTGATGAATG
ACTAAAATAAGCAAGCAAACAAACAGACCAGAGCAATAAGGAAGGAGGGACTGATTTCATGATCTCTCTG
GCTTGCTATTTGAATTGCTGAATTATTATTGTTTGTTAAATATATTTTTTAGAAATTCTGGGAATTAAAG
GTAAGGATTTTTTTTTTCTTTCCTTTTTTTTTTTTTTCTTGAGACAGAATCTTGCTCTTGTCACCCAGGC
TGGAGTGCAATGGCGCAATCTTGGCTCACTGCAACCTCCACTTCCTGGGTTCAAGAGATTTTCCTGCCTC
AGCCCCCTGAGTAGCTGAGATTACAGGCATGTGCCACCATGCCTGGCTAATTTTCATATCTTTAGTAGAG
ATGGTGTTTCACCATGTTGGCCAAGCTGGTCTCGAACTCCTGACCTCAGGTAATCCTCCTTAGCCTCCCA
AAGTGCTGGGATTACAGGTGTGAGCCACGGCGCCAGGCCAAGGATTTATTTTCAATGTAAGGATTCTGGG
TCGATCTCACATGCTGAAAGCCAAAACCCTTAGTTTCTCCTGCTTCTTGACTCTGGGGTGCCCACTATCT
CCAAGCCTGTAAGTGCAGAGCCTGGCTGGCCTGGAAGAGAGCTTTGAGTGGCATGAGCTACCTACTGGAT
GTGCCTGACTGTTTCCCCTTCTTCTTCCCCAGGCTTGTTAGAATGTTGCGCTCGTTGCTTAGTTGGAGCT
CTCTTTGCTTCCCTGGTGGCCACTGGATTGTGTTTCTTTGGGGTGGCACTGTTCTGTGGCTGTGGACATG
AAGCCCTCACTGGCACAGAAAAGCTAATTGAAACCTATTTCTCCAAAAACTATCAAGACTATGAGTATCT
CATCAATGTGTAAGTACTTGCCCTCCCACACAGACCCATCTTTTTTTTTTTCCCTCTCTCCATCCTGGAG
ATAGAGTACTCTAATATCTTAGTAACTAGGGGATGGGTGGAGCCAGACAGGATTCCTGAGTCTTCCCTCT
GTGCAGATTTCTCCTGTTCCACATTCAAATCCTCAAATGTGGGGAAATTGCCAGATTCAGAAAGGAGAGG
TCTGCCTGCCTGCCTGCCTGCCAGCCTTTCCCAGCCCCTGTTTTCTCACACGTGCTCTGACTTCTGCTAG
GTGTGGTTAATATTGCCCAAGTTGGAGCCTCCACAGTGGTAGGTATGGAGAACCCAAGAGAGGCATAACT
TCGTATAATGTATGCTATACGAAGTTATCAAGTTTGTACAAAAAAGCAGAATTCTACCGGGTAGGGGAGG
CGCTTTTCCCAAGGCAGTCTGGAGCATGCGCTTTAGCAGCCCCGCTGGGCACTTGGCGCTACACAAGTGG
CCTCTGGCCTCGCACACATTCCACATCCACCGGTAGGCGCCAACCGGCTCCGTTCTTTGGTGGCCCCTTC
GCGCCACCTTCTACTCCTCCCCTAGTCAGGAAGTTCCCCCCCGCCCCGCAGCTCGCGTCGTGCAGGACGT
GACAAATGGAAGTAGCACGTCTCACTAGTCTCGTGCAGATGGACAGCACCGCTGAGCAATGGAAGCGGGT
AGGCCTTTGGGGCAGCGGCCAATAGCAGCTTTGCTCCTTCGCTTTCTGGGCTCAGAGGCTGGGAAGGGGT
GGGTCCGGGGGCGGGCTCAGGGGCGGGCTCAGGGGCGGGGCGGGCGCCCGAAGGTCCTCCGGAGGCCCGG
CATTCTGCACGCTTCAAAAGCGCACGTCTGCCGCGCTGTTCTCCTCTTCCTCATCTCCGGGCCTTTCGAC
CGATCATCAAGCTTGATCCTCATGACCGAGTACAAGCCCACGGTGCGCCTCGCCACCCGCGACGACGTCC
CCAGGGCCGTACGCACCCTCGCCGCCGCGTTCGCCGACTACCCCGCCACGCGCCACACCGTCGATCCGGA
CCGCCACATCGAGCGGGTCACCGAGCTGCAAGAACTCTTCCTCACGCGCGTCGGGCTCGACATCGGCAAG
GTGTGGGTCGCGGACGACGGCGCCGCGGTGGCGGTCTGGACCACGCCGGAGAGCGTCGAAGCGGGGGCGG
TGTTCGCCGAGATCGGCCCGCGCATGGCCGAGTTGAGCGGTTCCCGGCTGGCCGCGCAGCAACAGATGGA
AGGCCTCCTGGCGCCGCACCGGCCCAAGGAGCCCGCGTGGTTCCTGGCCACCGTCGGCGTCTCGCCCGAC
CACCAGGGCAAGGGTCTGGGCAGCGCCGTCGTGCTCCCCGGAGTGGAGGCGGCCGAGCGCGCCGGGGTGC
CCGCCTTCCTGGAGACCTCCGCGCCCCGCAACCTCCCCTTCTACGAGCGGCTCGGCTTCACCGTCACCGC
CGACGTCGAGGTGCCCGAAGGACCGCGCACCTGGTGCATGACCCGCAAGCCCGGTGCCGGATCCATGCCC
ACGCTACTGCGGGTTTATATAGACGGTCCCCACGGGATGGGGAAAACCACCACCACGCAACTGCTGGTGG
CCCTGGGTTCGCGCGACGATATCGTCTACGTACCCGAGCCGATGACTTACTGGCGGGTGCTGGGGGCTTC
CGAGACAATCGCGAACATCTACACCACACAACACCGCCTCGACCAGGGTGAGATATCGGCCGGGGACGCG
GCGGTGGTAATGACAAGCGCCCAGATAACAATGGGCATGCCTTATGCCGTGACCGACGCCGTTCTGGCTC
CTCATATCGGGGGGGAGGCTGGGAGCTCACATGCCCCGCCCCCGGCCCTCACCCTCATCTTCGACCGCCA
TCCCATCGCCGCCCTCCTGTGCTACCCGGCCGCGCGGTACCTTATGGGCAGCATGACCCCCCAGGCCGTG
CTGGCGTTCGTGGCCCTCATCCCGCCGACCTTGCCCGGCACCAACATCGTGCTTGGGGCCCTTCCGGAGG
ACAGACACATCGACCGCCTGGCCAAACGCCAGCGCCCCGGCGAGCGGCTGGACCTGGCTATGCTGGCTGC
GATTCGCCGCGTTTACGGGCTACTTGCCAATACGGTGCGGTATCTGCAGTGCGGCGGGTCGTGGCGGGAG
GACTGGGGACAGCTTTCGGGGACGGCCGTGCCGCCCCAGGGTGCCGAGCCCCAGAGCAACGCGGGCCCAC
GACCCCATATCGGGGACACGTTATTTACCCTGTTTCGGGCCCCCGAGTTGCTGGCCCCCAACGGCGACCT
GTATAACGTGTTTGCCTGGGCCTTGGACGTCTTGGCCAAACGCCTCCGTTCCATGCACGTCTTTATCCTG
GATTACGACCAATCGCCCGCCGGCTGCCGGGACGCCCTGCTGCAACTTACCTCCGGGATGGTCCAGACCC
ACGTCACCACCCCCGGCTCCATACCGACGATATGCGACCTGGCGCGCACGTTTGCCCGGGAGATGGGGGA
GGCTAACTGAGCTCTAGCTTATCGACTCGCCGATAGTGGAAACCGACGCCCCAGCACTCGTCCGAGGGCA
AAGGAATAGTCGAGAAATTGATGATCTATTAAACAATAAAGATGTCCACATGGAAGTTTTTCCTGTCATA
CTTTGTTAAGAAGGGTGAGAACAGAGTACCTACATTTTGAATGGAAGGATTGGAGCTACGGGGGTGGGGG
TGGGGTGGGATTAGATAAATGCCTGCTCTTTACTGAAGGCTCTTTACTATTGCTTTATGATAATGTTTCA
TAGTTGGATATCATAATTTAAACAAGCAAAACCAAATTAAGGGCCAGCTCATTCCTCCCACTCATGATCT
ATAGATCCTCTAGAGTCGAGGGCTGCAGCAGCTTTCTTGTACAAAGTGGATAACTTCGTATAATGTATGC
TATACGAAGTTATTCTAAGCCTCTCCTGTTCCTAGAACAACTTAGGCTCCTGTTCCTTCACCCACCTTTC
TTCTTACCTAGCTCCCCACTCCTGTGAGGTGGCATGTCTGAAGGATCGGGCAGGGAGAGTAGGGCCCTGG
TTCTCCAGGTCACAGGGTAAGCAAGATGTGGCAGAAAGATCATATGTTTCTGGTCACATACACTGTGTCT
TCACTTATTTCAACAAAGATAGGGTAAAAGTATGCAGGAGGAACCTGGTGATTCCTCTAGAGAATCCCTA
GCTTTGTTAGGGTGCCTGCTCTGGCGTATACCACATTTATGTGAGTAAAGGAGCTGGGTCTTCAATTAAT
ACGATTCCTTCGTCTCTTTCATCTCCCTGTTACTGCAGGATCCATGCCTTCCAGTATGTCATCTATGGAA
CTGCCTCTTTCTTCTTCCTTTATGGGGCCCTCCTGCTGGCTGAGGGCTTCTACACCACCGGCGCAGTCAG
GCAGATCTTTGGCGACTACAAGACCACCATCTGCGGCAAGGGCCTGAGCGCAACGGTAACAGGGGGCCAG
AAGGGGAGGGGTTCCAGAGGCCAACATCAAGCTCATTCTTTGGAGCGGGTGTGTCATTGTTTGGGAAAAT
GGCTAGGACATCCCGACAAGGTGATCATCCTCAGGATTTTGTGGCAATAACAAGGGGTGGGGGAAAATTG
GGCGTGAGTCTGTGGCCTCGTCCCCACCCAAGGCTGGGTCCTCTCTAGGGGCCCGGCATTTGAGTGAGGA
AGCGATGGCTGCAGCCGAACGAGAAGATCAGGAAGAACGTGGTGCCCAGCTGGCTTAGCCTCACCTTTCA
AAGGTTCCCTAAGCAAATTTCTTTTCAAAATGGAAAGCATGAGTTATGTAGGATGCTTTGTACAATCAGA
CCATTTCTAAGCCACCTGTTGGTATCCCTTTACTCCCTTCCTAGCAGGGACCACAAGAGTGGATATAACT
GGACAAGAGTCTAAAATACTGCTCGTGAGATTGAGACTTGGACACCTGATCTGAGAAGGAGGATTGATAA
TAAAAATTAAATAATTGACTCCAAGGTGAAATTTACCATATTCCGGGATCCTACTCTGTTGGAAGTCCCA
GAGGGAATTGGAGTAGATCTGCATGTTGAATGTTTTATCATTGTCTGAGGGTTATCCATCTGTGCTTTGA
GTGGGGTGCACATTGGTTTTCAGTATCTGGAGTTAAAGATCCTTTGAGGGCTGAACATGTGCAGGTTCTA
GCCATGTCTTTTTGTGGCCAGCAGTCAGCTTAGAAAGGTTTTGTATATGAAATTTTAATCTCCTATTGGC
TTTGTTCAATGACTAGGGAACAAAAATGTTCCCGTGGCAAGGAACATTTTCTAAGCTCAGCCTAAGGCAC
AAAACGGCACGACTTTCTTTCAAGATCTATTTTGATTTCTTTACACCTTATCTGCCCAGAAACAACTTTT
CTATACAAAGTTGATAGCTTGATATCAATACTCTAGAGGATCCCCGGGTACCGAGCTCGAATTCGTAATC
ATGGTCATAGCTGTTTCCTGTGTGAAATTGTTATCCGCTCACAATTCCACACAACATACGAGCCGGAAGC
ATAAAGTGTAAAGCCTGGGGTGCCTAATGAGTGAGCTAACTCACATTAATTGCGTTGCGCTCACTGCCCG
CTTTCCAGTCGGGAAACCTGTCGTGCCAGCTGCATTAATGAATCGGCCAACGCGCGGGGAGAGGCGGTTT
GCGTATTGGGCGCTCTTCCGCTTCCTCGCTCACTGACTCGCTGCGCTCGGTCGTTCGGCTGCGGCGAGCG
GTATCAGCTCACTCAAAGGCGGTAATACGGTTATCCACAGAATCAGGGGATAACGCAGGAAAGAACATGT
GAGCAAAAGGCCAGCAAAAGGCCAGGAACCGTAAAAAGGCCGCGTTGCTGGCGTTTTTCCATAGGCTCCG
CCCCCCTGACGAGCATCACAAAAATCGACGCTCAAGTCAGAGGTGGCGAAACCCGACAGGACTATAAAGA
TACCAGGCGTTTCCCCCTGGAAGCTCCCTCGTGCGCTCTCCTGTTCCGACCCTGCCGCTTACCGGATACC
TGTCCGCCTTTCTCCCTTCGGGAAGCGTGGCGCTTTCTCATAGCTCACGCTGTAGGTATCTCAGTTCGGT
GTAGGTCGTTCGCTCCAAGCTGGGCTGTGTGCACGAACCCCCCGTTCAGCCCGACCGCTGCGCCTTATCC
GGTAACTATCGTCTTGAGTCCAACCCGGTAAGACACGACTTATCGCCACTGGCAGCAGCCACTGGTAACA
GGATTAGCAGAGCGAGGTATGTAGGCGGTGCTACAGAGTTCTTGAAGTGGTGGCCTAACTACGGCTACAC
TAGAAGAACAGTATTTGGTATCTGCGCTCTGCTGAAGCCAGTTACCTTCGGAAAAAGAGTTGGTAGCTCT
TGATCCGGCAAACAAACCACCGCTGGTAGCGGTGGTTTTTTTGTTTGCAAGCAGCAGATTACGCGCAGAA
AAAAAGGATCTCAAGAAGATCCTTTGATCTTTTCTACGGGGTCTGACGCTCAGTGGAACGAAAACTCACG
TTAAGGGATTTTGGTCATGAGATTATCAAAAAGGATCTTCACCTAGATCCTTTTAAATTAAAAATGAAGT
TTTAAATCAATCTAAAGTATATATGAGTAAACTTGGTCTGACAGTTACCAATGCTTAATCAGTGAGGCAC
CTATCTCAGCGATCTGTCTATTTCGTTCATCCATAGTTGCCTGACTCCCCGTCGTGTAGATAACTACGAT
ACGGGAGGGCTTACCATCTGGCCCCAGTGCTGCAATGATACCGCGAGACCCACGCTCACCGGCTCCAGAT
TTATCAGCAATAAACCAGCCAGCCGGAAGGGCCGAGCGCAGAAGTGGTCCTGCAACTTTATCCGCCTCCA
TCCAGTCTATTAATTGTTGCCGGGAAGCTAGAGTAAGTAGTTCGCCAGTTAATAGTTTGCGCAACGTTGT
TGCCATTGCTACAGGCATCGTGGTGTCACGCTCGTCGTTTGGTATGGCTTCATTCAGCTCCGGTTCCCAA
CGATCAAGGCGAGTTACATGATCCCCCATGTTGTGCAAAAAAGCGGTTAGCTCCTTCGGTCCTCCGATCG
TTGTCAGAAGTAAGTTGGCCGCAGTGTTATCACTCATGGTTATGGCAGCACTGCATAATTCTCTTACTGT
CATGCCATCCGTAAGATGCTTTTCTGTGACTGGTGAGTACTCAACCAAGTCATTCTGAGAATAGTGTATG
CGGCGACCGAGTTGCTCTTGCCCGGCGTCAATACGGGATAATACCGCGCCACATAGCAGAACTTTAAAAG
TGCTCATCATTGGAAAACGTTCTTCGGGGCGAAAACTCTCAAGGATCTTACCGCTGTTGAGATCCAGTTC
GATGTAACCCACTCGTGCACCCAACTGATCTTCAGCATCTTTTACTTTCACCAGCGTTTCTGGGTGAGCA
AAAACAGGAAGGCAAAATGCCGCAAAAAAGGGAATAAGGGCGACACGGAAATGTTGAATACTCATACTCT
TCCTTTTTCAATATTATTGAAGCATTTATCAGGGTTATTGTCTCATGAGCGGATACATATTTGAATGTAT
TTAGAAAAATAAACAAATAGGGGTTCCGCGCACATTTCCCCGAAAAGTGCCACCTGACGTCTAAGAAACC
ATTATTATCATGACATTAACCTATAAAAATAGGCGTATCACGAGGCCCTTTCGTCTCGCGCGTTTCGGTG
ATGACGGTGAAAACCTCTGACACATGCAGCTCCCGGAGACGGTCACAGCTTGTCTGTAAGCGGATGCCGG
GAGCAGACAAGCCCGTCAGGGCGCGTCAGCGGGTGTTGGCGGGTGTCGGGGCTGGCTTAACTATGCGGCA
TCAGAGCAGATTGTACTGAGAGTGCACCATATGCGGTGTGAAATACCGCACAGATGCGTAAGGAGAAAAT
ACCGCATCAGGCGCCATTCGCCATTCAGGCTGCGCAACTGTTGGGAAGGGCGATCGGTGCGGGCCTCTTC
GCTATTACGCCAGCTGGCGAAAGGGGGATGTGCTGCAAGGCGATTAAGTTGGGTAACGCCAGGGTTTT
Features (pLannotate 1.2.2; 28 found; start..end, strand, type, name):
     36..57      -  misc_feature   MCS (fragment): pUC18/19 multiple cloning site
     73..93      +  protein_bind   attB3: mutant version of attB; core recombination site for the Gateway® BP reaction BP Clonase™
   1071..1088    -  promoter       ARG4 promoter (fragment): S. cerevisiae ARG4
   1102..1308    +  CDS            C9orf85 (fragment): CI085_HUMAN - Experimental evidence at protein level: Swiss-Prot protein existence level 1. From Homo sapiens (Human).
   1323..1436    +  CDS            C14orf178 (fragment): CN178_HUMAN - Experimental evidence at transcript level: Swiss-Prot protein existence level 2. From Homo sapiens (Human).
   1572..1760    +  CDS            PLP1 (fragment): MYPR_BOVIN - Also known as PLP. Experimental evidence at protein level: Swiss-Prot protein existence level 1. This is the major myelin protein from the central nervous system. It plays an important role in the formation or maintenance of the multilamellar structure of myelin. From Bos taurus (Bovine).
   2095..2128    -  protein_bind   loxP: Cre-mediated recombination occurs in the 8-bp core sequence (GCATACAT). Cre recombinase
   2129..2149    +  protein_bind   attB1: mutant version of attB; core recombination site for the Gateway® BP reaction BP Clonase™
   2159..2658    +  promoter       PGK promoter: mouse phosphoglycerate kinase 1 promoter
   2682..3278    +  CDS            PuroR (fragment): puromycin N-acetyltransferase; pac from Streptomyces; confers resistance to puromycin
   3285..4280    +  CDS            ΔTK: truncated herpes simplex virus thymidine kinase (Salomon et al., 1995) confers sensitivity to nucleoside analogs such as acyclovir or ganciclovir
   4295..4349    +  CDS            HygR (fragment): aminoglycoside phosphotransferase from E. coli confers resistance to hygromycin
   4353..4627    +  polyA_signal   PGK poly(A) signal (fragment): mouse phosphoglycerate kinase 1 polyadenylation signal
   4649..4669    -  protein_bind   attB2: mutant version of attB; core recombination site for the Gateway® BP reaction BP Clonase™
   4670..4703    -  protein_bind   loxP: Cre-mediated recombination occurs in the 8-bp core sequence (GCATACAT). Cre recombinase
   5080..5364    +  CDS            PLP1 (fragment): MYPR_BOVIN - Also known as PLP. Experimental evidence at protein level: Swiss-Prot protein existence level 1. This is the major myelin protein from the central nervous system. It plays an important role in the formation or maintenance of the multilamellar structure of myelin. From Bos taurus (Bovine).
   6153..6173    -  protein_bind   attB4: mutant version of attB; core recombination site for the Gateway® BP reaction BP Clonase™
   6190..6224    -  misc_feature   MCS (fragment): pUC18/19 multiple cloning site
   6258..6274    -  protein_bind   lac operator: The lac repressor binds to the lac operator to inhibit transcription in E. coli. This inhibition can be relieved by adding lactose or isopropyl-β-D-thiogalactopyranoside (IPTG). lac repressor encoded by lacI
   6282..6312    -  promoter       lac promoter: promoter for the E. coli lac operon
   6327..6348    -  protein_bind   CAP binding site: CAP binding activates transcription in the presence of cAMP. E. coli catabolite activator protein
   6361..6453    -  CDS            lacI (fragment): lac repressor; lacI; The lac repressor binds to the lac operator to inhibit transcription in E. coli. This inhibition can be relieved by adding lactose or isopropyl-β-D-thiogalactopyranoside (IPTG).
   6636..7224    -  rep_origin     ori: high-copy-number ColE1/pMB1/pBR322/pUC origin of replication
   7395..8255    -  CDS            AmpR: β-lactamase; bla; confers resistance to ampicillin, carbenicillin, and related antibiotics
   8256..8360    -  promoter       AmpR promoter: bla
   8455..8490    +  CDS            rop (fragment): Rop protein, which maintains plasmids at low copy number; rop
   8592..8691    +  misc_feature   bom (fragment): basis of mobility region from pBR322
   8697..33      -  CDS            lacZα (fragment) (across the origin): LacZα fragment of β-galactosidase; lacZ fragment
