[The description below was written by a language model from this plasmid's Addgene catalogue record and pLannotate feature annotations shown in this document.]
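Description:
pKI-cjPLP1e2-P15L is a pUC-based knock-in donor (gene-targeting) plasmid designed to introduce a P15L substitution into the PLP1 gene of the common marmoset (Callithrix jacchus). PLP1 encodes proteolipid protein, the major myelin protein of the central nervous system. The plasmid is maintained in E. coli at high copy through the ColE1/pUC origin and selected with ampicillin via the β-lactamase gene. Remnants of the pUC lac promoter/operator, lacZα and multiple cloning site flank the insert.

The targeting cassette was assembled by multi-fragment Gateway cloning, as shown by the attB3, attB1, attB2 and attB4 sites that separate its three modules. The outer modules (attB3 to attB1 and attB2 to attB4) are marmoset genomic segments that act as homology arms. Each contains a region annotated as PLP1 coding sequence, and the name suggests that exon 2 is the target, although the feature table does not mark where the mutation lies. A few short hits within the left arm to unrelated human proteins and a yeast promoter are most likely spurious annotations of genomic sequence.

Between the arms sits a selection cassette flanked by two loxP sites. In it, the mouse PGK promoter drives a puromycin N-acetyltransferase reading frame followed immediately by truncated HSV thymidine kinase, ending in a PGK polyadenylation signal. This arrangement allows puromycin selection of targeted cells. Cre can then excise the marker, and cells that retain it can be counter-selected with ganciclovir-type nucleoside analogues. The associated work describes using such donors with CRISPR-Cas9 for knock-in in marmoset embryonic stem cells and early embryos.
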