Addgene plasmid #129753: pKI-cjPLP1e2-P15L
Purpose: Gene targeting in marmoset cells
Depositing lab: Hideyuki Okano. Depositing organization: Keio University. Publication: Robust and efficient knock-in in embryonic stem cells and early-stage embryos of the common marmoset using the CRISPR-Cas9 system. Yoshimatsu S, Okahara J, Sone T, Takeda Y, Nakamura M, Sasaki E, Kishi N, Shiozawa S, Okano H. Sci Rep. 2019 Feb 6;9(1):1528. doi: 10.1038/s41598-018-37990-w. PubMed 30728412.
Backbone
  Vector backbone: pUC
  Vector type: Marmoset targeting
  Selectable markers: Puromycin
Growth in bacteria
  Bacterial resistance: Ampicillin, 100 μg/mL
  Growth temperature: 37°C
  Growth strain: NEB Stable
  Copy number: High Copy
Gene/Insert
  Gene/Insert name: PLP1
  Species: C. jacchus (common marmost)
  Mutation: P15L
  Entrez Gene: PLP1
  Cloning method: Gateway Cloning
Terms and licenses: Academic/Nonprofit Terms; Industry Terms: Not Available to Industry
How to cite: pKI-cjPLP1e2-P15L was a gift from Hideyuki Okano (Addgene plasmid # 129753 ; http://n2t.net/addgene:129753 ; RRID:Addgene_129753)
